Addgene plasmid #207102: HaloTag KO sgRNA
Purpose: pX330 based plasmid for expression of Cas9 and the GTCGATGTTGGTCCGCGCGA sgRNA to target the HaloTag coding sequence.
Depositing lab: Jens Schmidt. Depositing organization: Michigan State University. Publication: Systematic analysis of the molecular and biophysical properties of key DNA damage response factors. Heyza JR, Mikhova M, Bahl A, Broadbent DG, Schmidt JC. Elife. 2023 Jun 21;12:e87086. doi: 10.7554/eLife.87086. PubMed 37341699.
Backbone
  Vector backbone: pX330 Addgene #42230
  Backbone size w/o insert (bp): 8484
  Vector type: Mammalian Expression
Growth in bacteria
  Bacterial resistance: Ampicillin, 100 μg/mL
  Growth temperature: 37°C
  Growth strain: DH5alpha
  Copy number: High Copy
Gene/Insert
  Gene/Insert name: GTCGATGTTGGTCCGCGCGA
  Species: H. sapiens (human)
  Promoter: CMV and U6
  Cloning method: Restriction Enzyme; 5′ cloning site BbsI (unknown if destroyed); 3′ cloning site BbsI (unknown if destroyed)
  Sequencing primers: 5′ U6 forward
Terms and licenses: Academic/Nonprofit Terms; Industry Terms: Not Available to Industry
How to cite: HaloTag KO sgRNA was a gift from Jens Schmidt (Addgene plasmid # 207102 ; http://n2t.net/addgene:207102 ; RRID:Addgene_207102)
