[The description below was written by a language model from this plasmid's Addgene catalogue record and pLannotate feature annotations shown in this document.]
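Description:
HaloTag KO sgRNA is a pX330-based mammalian expression plasmid that delivers both components of the Streptococcus pyogenes CRISPR/Cas9 system from a single vector, with a 20-nt guide directed against the HaloTag coding sequence. The sequenced record is about 8.5 kb. It is maintained in E. coli as a high-copy plasmid through a ColE1/pUC-type origin and is selected with ampicillin via the β-lactamase gene. An f1 phage origin is also present. The backbone carries a single annotated AAV2 inverted terminal repeat downstream of the Cas9 cassette, a remnant of the parental vector design. With only one ITR annotated, the record gives no indication that the plasmid is meant for AAV packaging.

The guide spacer was cloned into the BbsI sites between the human U6 RNA polymerase III promoter and the S. pyogenes gRNA scaffold, so that a complete single guide RNA is transcribed in mammalian cells. Cas9 sits in a separate Pol II cassette. The catalogue lists its promoter as CMV, but the feature table shows a hybrid arrangement of CMV enhancer, chicken β-actin promoter and a hybrid intron. The annotation splits the Cas9 open reading frame into adjacent N- and C-terminal portions that together form one contiguous coding sequence. This is followed by a nucleoplasmin bipartite nuclear localization signal and a bovine growth hormone polyadenylation signal. No mammalian selection marker or fluorescent reporter is annotated.

As its name and stated purpose indicate, the plasmid is used to cut within HaloTag sequences and so knock out HaloTag-fused genes in cells carrying such tags. The insert species is catalogued as human, although the target is the tag sequence itself.
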