Features (pLannotate 1.2.2; 18 found; start..end, strand, type, name):
      6..246     +  promoter       U6 promoter: RNA polymerase III promoter for human U6 snRNA
    276..351     +  misc_RNA       gRNA scaffold: guide RNA scaffold for the Streptococcus pyogenes CRISPR/Cas9 system
    358..401     +  misc_RNA       gRNA scaffold (fragment): guide RNA scaffold for the Streptococcus pyogenes CRISPR/Cas9 system
    448..733     +  enhancer       CMV enhancer: human cytomegalovirus immediate early enhancer; contains an 18-bp deletion relative to the standard CMV enhancer
    735..1013    +  promoter       chicken β-actin promoter: No description available
   1014..1241    +  intron         hybrid intron: hybrid between chicken β-actin (CBA) and minute virus of mice (MMV) introns (Gray et al., 2011)
   1379..2980    +  CDS            Cas9(N): N-terminal portion of Streptococcus pyogenes Cas9 (Zetsche et al., 2015)
   2981..5479    +  CDS            Cas9(C): C-terminal portion of Streptococcus pyogenes Cas9 (Zetsche et al., 2015)
   5480..5527    +  CDS            nucleoplasmin NLS: bipartite nuclear localization signal from nucleoplasmin
   5561..5672    +  polyA_signal   bGH poly(A) signal: bovine growth hormone polyadenylation signal
   5777..5917    +  repeat_region  AAV2 ITR: inverted terminal repeat of adeno-associated virus serotype 2 inverted
   5922..5973    -  misc_feature   bom (fragment): basis of mobility region from pBR322
   5992..6447    +  rep_origin     f1 ori (sequence partly withheld): f1 bacteriophage origin of replication; arrow indicates direction of (+) strand synthesis
   6448..6497    -  misc_feature   bom (fragment): basis of mobility region from pBR322
   6599..6634    -  CDS            rop (fragment): Rop protein, which maintains plasmids at low copy number; rop
   6729..6833    +  promoter       AmpR promoter: bla
   6834..7694    +  CDS            AmpR: β-lactamase; bla; confers resistance to ampicillin, carbenicillin, and related antibiotics
   7865..8453    +  rep_origin     ori: high-copy-number ColE1/pMB1/pBR322/pUC origin of replication
>Addgene plasmid #207102 | HaloTag KO sgRNA | addgene full sequence | sequence record 427393 | Addgene NGS Result
CATGTGAGGGCCTATTTCCCATGATTCCTTCATATTTGCATATACGATACAAGGCTGTTAGAGAGATAAT
TGGAATTAATTTGACTGTAAACACAAAGATATTAGTACAAAATACGTGACGTAGAAAGTAATAATTTCTT
GGGTAGTTTGCAGTTTTAAAATTATGTTTTAAAATGGACTATCATATGCTTACCGTAACTTGAAAGTATT
TCGATTTCTTGGCTTTATATATCTTGTGGAAAGGACGAAACACCGGTCGATGTTGGTCCGCGCGAGTTTT
AGAGCTAGAAATAGCAAGTTAAAATAAGGCTAGTCCGTTATCAACTTGAAAAAGTGGCACCGAGTCGGTG
CTTTTTTGTTTTAGAGCTAGAAATAGCAAGTTAAAATAAGGCTAGTCCGTTTTTAGCGCGTGCGCCAATT
CTGCAGACAAATGGCTCTAGAGGTACCCGTTACATAACTTACGGTAAATGGCCCGCCTGGCTGACCGCCC
AACGACCCCCGCCCATTGACGTCAATAGTAACGCCAATAGGGACTTTCCATTGACGTCAATGGGTGGAGT
ATTTACGGTAAACTGCCCACTTGGCAGTACATCAAGTGTATCATATGCCAAGTACGCCCCCTATTGACGT
CAATGACGGTAAATGGCCCGCCTGGCATTGTGCCCAGTACATGACCTTATGGGACTTTCCTACTTGGCAG
TACATCTACGTATTAGTCATCGCTATTACCATGGTCGAGGTGAGCCCCACGTTCTGCTTCACTCTCCCCA
TCTCCCCCCCCTCCCCACCCCCAATTTTGTATTTATTTATTTTTTAATTATTTTGTGCAGCGATGGGGGC
GGGGGGGGGGGGGGGGGCGCGCGCCAGGCGGGGCGGGGCGGGGCGAGGGGCGGGGCGGGGCGAGGCGGAG
AGGTGCGGCGGCAGCCAATCAGAGCGGCGCGCTCCGAAAGTTTCCTTTTATGGCGAGGCGGCGGCGGCGG
CGGCCCTATAAAAAGCGAAGCGCGCGGCGGGCGGGAGTCGCTGCGCGCTGCCTTCGCCCCGTGCCCCGCT
CCGCCGCCGCCTCGCGCCGCCCGCCCCGGCTCTGACTGACCGCGTTACTCCCACAGGTGAGCGGGCGGGA
CGGCCCTTCTCCTCCGGGCTGTAATTAGCTGAGCAAGAGGTAAGGGTTTAAGGGATGGTTGGTTGGTGGG
GTATTAATGTTTAATTACCTGGAGCACCTGCCTGAAATCACTTTTTTTCAGGTTGGACCGGTGCCACCAT
GGACTATAAGGACCACGACGGAGACTACAAGGATCATGATATTGATTACAAAGACGATGACGATAAGATG
GCCCCAAAGAAGAAGCGGAAGGTCGGTATCCACGGAGTCCCAGCAGCCGACAAGAAGTACAGCATCGGCC
TGGACATCGGCACCAACTCTGTGGGCTGGGCCGTGATCACCGACGAGTACAAGGTGCCCAGCAAGAAATT
CAAGGTGCTGGGCAACACCGACCGGCACAGCATCAAGAAGAACCTGATCGGAGCCCTGCTGTTCGACAGC
GGCGAAACAGCCGAGGCCACCCGGCTGAAGAGAACCGCCAGAAGAAGATACACCAGACGGAAGAACCGGA
TCTGCTATCTGCAAGAGATCTTCAGCAACGAGATGGCCAAGGTGGACGACAGCTTCTTCCACAGACTGGA
AGAGTCCTTCCTGGTGGAAGAGGATAAGAAGCACGAGCGGCACCCCATCTTCGGCAACATCGTGGACGAG
GTGGCCTACCACGAGAAGTACCCCACCATCTACCACCTGAGAAAGAAACTGGTGGACAGCACCGACAAGG
CCGACCTGCGGCTGATCTATCTGGCCCTGGCCCACATGATCAAGTTCCGGGGCCACTTCCTGATCGAGGG
CGACCTGAACCCCGACAACAGCGACGTGGACAAGCTGTTCATCCAGCTGGTGCAGACCTACAACCAGCTG
TTCGAGGAAAACCCCATCAACGCCAGCGGCGTGGACGCCAAGGCCATCCTGTCTGCCAGACTGAGCAAGA
GCAGACGGCTGGAAAATCTGATCGCCCAGCTGCCCGGCGAGAAGAAGAATGGCCTGTTCGGAAACCTGAT
TGCCCTGAGCCTGGGCCTGACCCCCAACTTCAAGAGCAACTTCGACCTGGCCGAGGATGCCAAACTGCAG
CTGAGCAAGGACACCTACGACGACGACCTGGACAACCTGCTGGCCCAGATCGGCGACCAGTACGCCGACC
TGTTTCTGGCCGCCAAGAACCTGTCCGACGCCATCCTGCTGAGCGACATCCTGAGAGTGAACACCGAGAT
CACCAAGGCCCCCCTGAGCGCCTCTATGATCAAGAGATACGACGAGCACCACCAGGACCTGACCCTGCTG
AAAGCTCTCGTGCGGCAGCAGCTGCCTGAGAAGTACAAAGAGATTTTCTTCGACCAGAGCAAGAACGGCT
ACGCCGGCTACATTGACGGCGGAGCCAGCCAGGAAGAGTTCTACAAGTTCATCAAGCCCATCCTGGAAAA
GATGGACGGCACCGAGGAACTGCTCGTGAAGCTGAACAGAGAGGACCTGCTGCGGAAGCAGCGGACCTTC
GACAACGGCAGCATCCCCCACCAGATCCACCTGGGAGAGCTGCACGCCATTCTGCGGCGGCAGGAAGATT
TTTACCCATTCCTGAAGGACAACCGGGAAAAGATCGAGAAGATCCTGACCTTCCGCATCCCCTACTACGT
GGGCCCTCTGGCCAGGGGAAACAGCAGATTCGCCTGGATGACCAGAAAGAGCGAGGAAACCATCACCCCC
TGGAACTTCGAGGAAGTGGTGGACAAGGGCGCTTCCGCCCAGAGCTTCATCGAGCGGATGACCAACTTCG
ATAAGAACCTGCCCAACGAGAAGGTGCTGCCCAAGCACAGCCTGCTGTACGAGTACTTCACCGTGTATAA
CGAGCTGACCAAAGTGAAATACGTGACCGAGGGAATGAGAAAGCCCGCCTTCCTGAGCGGCGAGCAGAAA
AAGGCCATCGTGGACCTGCTGTTCAAGACCAACCGGAAAGTGACCGTGAAGCAGCTGAAAGAGGACTACT
TCAAGAAAATCGAGTGCTTCGACTCCGTGGAAATCTCCGGCGTGGAAGATCGGTTCAACGCCTCCCTGGG
CACATACCACGATCTGCTGAAAATTATCAAGGACAAGGACTTCCTGGACAATGAGGAAAACGAGGACATT
CTGGAAGATATCGTGCTGACCCTGACACTGTTTGAGGACAGAGAGATGATCGAGGAACGGCTGAAAACCT
ATGCCCACCTGTTCGACGACAAAGTGATGAAGCAGCTGAAGCGGCGGAGATACACCGGCTGGGGCAGGCT
GAGCCGGAAGCTGATCAACGGCATCCGGGACAAGCAGTCCGGCAAGACAATCCTGGATTTCCTGAAGTCC
GACGGCTTCGCCAACAGAAACTTCATGCAGCTGATCCACGACGACAGCCTGACCTTTAAAGAGGACATCC
AGAAAGCCCAGGTGTCCGGCCAGGGCGATAGCCTGCACGAGCACATTGCCAATCTGGCCGGCAGCCCCGC
CATTAAGAAGGGCATCCTGCAGACAGTGAAGGTGGTGGACGAGCTCGTGAAAGTGATGGGCCGGCACAAG
CCCGAGAACATCGTGATCGAAATGGCCAGAGAGAACCAGACCACCCAGAAGGGACAGAAGAACAGCCGCG
AGAGAATGAAGCGGATCGAAGAGGGCATCAAAGAGCTGGGCAGCCAGATCCTGAAAGAACACCCCGTGGA
AAACACCCAGCTGCAGAACGAGAAGCTGTACCTGTACTACCTGCAGAATGGGCGGGATATGTACGTGGAC
CAGGAACTGGACATCAACCGGCTGTCCGACTACGATGTGGACCATATCGTGCCTCAGAGCTTTCTGAAGG
ACGACTCCATCGACAACAAGGTGCTGACCAGAAGCGACAAGAACCGGGGCAAGAGCGACAACGTGCCCTC
CGAAGAGGTCGTGAAGAAGATGAAGAACTACTGGCGGCAGCTGCTGAACGCCAAGCTGATTACCCAGAGA
AAGTTCGACAATCTGACCAAGGCCGAGAGAGGCGGCCTGAGCGAACTGGATAAGGCCGGCTTCATCAAGA
GACAGCTGGTGGAAACCCGGCAGATCACAAAGCACGTGGCACAGATCCTGGACTCCCGGATGAACACTAA
GTACGACGAGAATGACAAGCTGATCCGGGAAGTGAAAGTGATCACCCTGAAGTCCAAGCTGGTGTCCGAT
TTCCGGAAGGATTTCCAGTTTTACAAAGTGCGCGAGATCAACAACTACCACCACGCCCACGACGCCTACC
TGAACGCCGTCGTGGGAACCGCCCTGATCAAAAAGTACCCTAAGCTGGAAAGCGAGTTCGTGTACGGCGA
CTACAAGGTGTACGACGTGCGGAAGATGATCGCCAAGAGCGAGCAGGAAATCGGCAAGGCTACCGCCAAG
TACTTCTTCTACAGCAACATCATGAACTTTTTCAAGACCGAGATTACCCTGGCCAACGGCGAGATCCGGA
AGCGGCCTCTGATCGAGACAAACGGCGAAACCGGGGAGATCGTGTGGGATAAGGGCCGGGATTTTGCCAC
CGTGCGGAAAGTGCTGAGCATGCCCCAAGTGAATATCGTGAAAAAGACCGAGGTGCAGACAGGCGGCTTC
AGCAAAGAGTCTATCCTGCCCAAGAGGAACAGCGATAAGCTGATCGCCAGAAAGAAGGACTGGGACCCTA
AGAAGTACGGCGGCTTCGACAGCCCCACCGTGGCCTATTCTGTGCTGGTGGTGGCCAAAGTGGAAAAGGG
CAAGTCCAAGAAACTGAAGAGTGTGAAAGAGCTGCTGGGGATCACCATCATGGAAAGAAGCAGCTTCGAG
AAGAATCCCATCGACTTTCTGGAAGCCAAGGGCTACAAAGAAGTGAAAAAGGACCTGATCATCAAGCTGC
CTAAGTACTCCCTGTTCGAGCTGGAAAACGGCCGGAAGAGAATGCTGGCCTCTGCCGGCGAACTGCAGAA
GGGAAACGAACTGGCCCTGCCCTCCAAATATGTGAACTTCCTGTACCTGGCCAGCCACTATGAGAAGCTG
AAGGGCTCCCCCGAGGATAATGAGCAGAAACAGCTGTTTGTGGAACAGCACAAGCACTACCTGGACGAGA
TCATCGAGCAGATCAGCGAGTTCTCCAAGAGAGTGATCCTGGCCGACGCTAATCTGGACAAAGTGCTGTC
CGCCTACAACAAGCACCGGGATAAGCCCATCAGAGAGCAGGCCGAGAATATCATCCACCTGTTTACCCTG
ACCAATCTGGGAGCCCCTGCCGCCTTCAAGTACTTTGACACCACCATCGACCGGAAGAGGTACACCAGCA
CCAAAGAGGTGCTGGACGCCACCCTGATCCACCAGAGCATCACCGGCCTGTACGAGACACGGATCGACCT
GTCTCAGCTGGGAGGCGACAAAAGGCCGGCGGCCACGAAAAAGGCCGGCCAGGCAAAAAAGAAAAAGTAA
GAATTCCTAGAGCTCGCTGATCAGCCTCGACTGTGCCTTCTAGTTGCCAGCCATCTGTTGTTTGCCCCTC
CCCCGTGCCTTCCTTGACCCTGGAAGGTGCCACTCCCACTGTCCTTTCCTAATAAAATGAGGAAATTGCA
TCGCATTGTCTGAGTAGGTGTCATTCTATTCTGGGGGGTGGGGTGGGGCAGGACAGCAAGGGGGAGGATT
GGGAAGAGAATAGCAGGCATGCTGGGGAGCGGCCGCAGGAACCCCTAGTGATGGAGTTGGCCACTCCCTC
TCTGCGCGCTCGCTCGCTCACTGAGGCCGGGCGACCAAAGGTCGCCCGACGCCCGGGCTTTGCCCGGGCG
GCCTCAGTGAGCGAGCGAGCGCGCAGCTGCCTGCAGGGGCGCCTGATGCGGTATTTTCTCCTTACGCATC
TGTGCGGTATTTCACACCGCATA
[95 nt withheld, positions 5974-6068]
T
[46 nt withheld, positions 6070-6115]
C
[141 nt withheld, positions 6117-6257]
CCTTTGACGTTGGAGTCCACGTTCTTT
[37 nt withheld, positions 6285-6321]
ACTCTATCTCGGGCTATTCTTTTGATTTATAAGGGATTTTGCCGATTTCGGTCTATTGGTTAAAAAATGA
GCTGATTTAACAAAAATTTAACGCGAATTTTAACAAAATATTAACGTTTACAATTTTATGGTGCACTCTC
AGTACAATCTGCTCTGATGCCGCATAGTTAAGCCAGCCCCGACACCCGCCAACACCCGCTGACGCGCCCT
GACGGGCTTGTCTGCTCCCGGCATCCGCTTACAGACAAGCTGTGACCGTCTCCGGGAGCTGCATGTGTCA
GAGGTTTTCACCGTCATCACCGAAACGCGCGAGACGAAAGGGCCTCGTGATACGCCTATTTTTATAGGTT
AATGTCATGATAATAATGGTTTCTTAGACGTCAGGTGGCACTTTTCGGGGAAATGTGCGCGGAACCCCTA
TTTGTTTATTTTTCTAAATACATTCAAATATGTATCCGCTCATGAGACAATAACCCTGATAAATGCTTCA
ATAATATTGAAAAAGGAAGAGTATGAGTATTCAACATTTCCGTGTCGCCCTTATTCCCTTTTTTGCGGCA
TTTTGCCTTCCTGTTTTTGCTCACCCAGAAACGCTGGTGAAAGTAAAAGATGCTGAAGATCAGTTGGGTG
CACGAGTGGGTTACATCGAACTGGATCTCAACAGCGGTAAGATCCTTGAGAGTTTTCGCCCCGAAGAACG
TTTTCCAATGATGAGCACTTTTAAAGTTCTGCTATGTGGCGCGGTATTATCCCGTATTGACGCCGGGCAA
GAGCAACTCGGTCGCCGCATACACTATTCTCAGAATGACTTGGTTGAGTACTCACCAGTCACAGAAAAGC
ATCTTACGGATGGCATGACAGTAAGAGAATTATGCAGTGCTGCCATAACCATGAGTGATAACACTGCGGC
CAACTTACTTCTGACAACGATCGGAGGACCGAAGGAGCTAACCGCTTTTTTGCACAACATGGGGGATCAT
GTAACTCGCCTTGATCGTTGGGAACCGGAGCTGAATGAAGCCATACCAAACGACGAGCGTGACACCACGA
TGCCTGTAGCAATGGCAACAACGTTGCGCAAACTATTAACTGGCGAACTACTTACTCTAGCTTCCCGGCA
ACAATTAATAGACTGGATGGAGGCGGATAAAGTTGCAGGACCACTTCTGCGCTCGGCCCTTCCGGCTGGC
TGGTTTATTGCTGATAAATCTGGAGCCGGTGAGCGTGGAAGCCGCGGTATCATTGCAGCACTGGGGCCAG
ATGGTAAGCCCTCCCGTATCGTAGTTATCTACACGACGGGGAGTCAGGCAACTATGGATGAACGAAATAG
ACAGATCGCTGAGATAGGTGCCTCACTGATTAAGCATTGGTAACTGTCAGACCAAGTTTACTCATATATA
CTTTAGATTGATTTAAAACTTCATTTTTAATTTAAAAGGATCTAGGTGAAGATCCTTTTTGATAATCTCA
TGACCAAAATCCCTTAACGTGAGTTTTCGTTCCACTGAGCGTCAGACCCCGTAGAAAAGATCAAAGGATC
TTCTTGAGATCCTTTTTTTCTGCGCGTAATCTGCTGCTTGCAAACAAAAAAACCACCGCTACCAGCGGTG
GTTTGTTTGCCGGATCAAGAGCTACCAACTCTTTTTCCGAAGGTAACTGGCTTCAGCAGAGCGCAGATAC
CAAATACTGTTCTTCTAGTGTAGCCGTAGTTAGGCCACCACTTCAAGAACTCTGTAGCACCGCCTACATA
CCTCGCTCTGCTAATCCTGTTACCAGTGGCTGCTGCCAGTGGCGATAAGTCGTGTCTTACCGGGTTGGAC
TCAAGACGATAGTTACCGGATAAGGCGCAGCGGTCGGGCTGAACGGGGGGTTCGTGCACACAGCCCAGCT
TGGAGCGAACGACCTACACCGAACTGAGATACCTACAGCGTGAGCTATGAGAAAGCGCCACGCTTCCCGA
AGGGAGAAAGGCGGACAGGTATCCGGTAAGCGGCAGGGTCGGAACAGGAGAGCGCACGAGGGAGCTTCCA
GGGGGAAACGCCTGGTATCTTTATAGTCCTGTCGGGTTTCGCCACCTCTGACTTGAGCGTCGATTTTTGT
GATGCTCGTCAGGGGGGCGGAGCCTATGGAAAAACGCCAGCAACGCGGCCTTTTTACGGTTCCTGGCCTT
TTGCTGGCCTTTTGCTCA
